>Addgene plasmid #158730 | pENTR E1 pF7A L1-L4 | addgene full sequence | sequence record 311219 | Addgene NGS Result
ACCCCTGAGCAGGTAGTGGCTATTGCATCCAACATAGGGGGCAGACCCGCACTGGAGTCAATTGTTGCCC
AGTTATCTCGCCCTGATCCGGCGTTGGCCGCGTTGACCAACGACCACCTCGTCGCCTTGGCCTGCCTCGG
CGGGCGTCCTGCGCTGGATGCAGTGAAAAAGGGATTGGGGGATCCTATCAGCCGTTCCCAGCTGGTGAAG
TCCGAGCTGGAGGAGAAGAAATCCGAGTTGAGGCACAAGCTGAAGTACGTGCCCCACGAGTACATCGAGC
TGATCGAGATCGCCCGGAACAGCACCCAGGACCGTATCCTGGAGATGAAGGTGATGGAGTTCTTCATGAA
GGTGTACGGCTACAGGGGCAAGCACCTGGGCGGCTCCAGGAAGCCCGACGGCGCCATCTACACCGTGGGC
TCCCCCATCGACTACGGCGTGATCGTGGACACCAAGGCCTACTCCGGCGGCTACAACCTGCCCATCGGCC
AGGCCGACGAAATGCAGAGGTACGTGGAGGAGAACCAGACCAGGAACAAGCACATCAACCCCAACGAGTG
GTGGAAGGTGTACCCCTCCAGCGTGACCGAGTTCAAGTTCCTGTTCGTGTCCGGCCACTTCAAGGGCAAC
TACAAGGCCCAGCTGACCAGGCTGAACCACATCACCAACTGCAACGGCGCCGTGCTGTCCGTGGAGGAGC
TCCTGATCGGCGGCGAGATGATCAAGGCCGGCACCCTGACCCTGGAGGAGGTGAGGAGGAAGTTCAACAA
CGGCGAGATCAACTTCGCGGCCGACTGATAACTCGAGCGATCCTCTAGACACCCAACTTTTCTATACAAA
GTTGGCATTATAAGAAAGCATTGCTTATCAATTTGTTGCAACGAACAGGTCACTATCAGTCAAAATAAAA
TCATTATTTGCCATCCAGCTGCAGGGCGGCCGCCCCTATAGTGAGTCGTATTACATGGTCATAGCTGTTT
CCTGGCAGCTCTGGCCCGTGTCTCAAAATCTCTGATGTTACATTGCACAAGATAAAAATATATCATCATG
AACAATAAAACTGTCTGCTTACATAAACAGTAATACAAGGGGTGTTATGAGCCATATTCAACGGGAAACG
TCGAGGCCGCGATTAAATTCCAACATGGATGCTGATTTATATGGGTATAAATGGGCTCGCGATAATGTCG
GGCAATCAGGTGCGACAATCTATCGCTTGTATGGGAAGCCCGATGCGCCAGAGTTGTTTCTGAAACATGG
CAAAGGTAGCGTTGCCAATGATGTTACAGATGAGATGGTCAGACTAAACTGGCTGACGGAATTTATGCCT
CTTCCGACCATCAAGCATTTTATCCGTACTCCTGATGATGCATGGTTACTCACCACTGCGATCCCCGGAA
AAACAGCATTCCAGGTATTAGAAGAATATCCTGATTCAGGTGAAAATATTGTTGATGCGCTGGCAGTGTT
CCTGCGCCGGTTGCATTCGATTCCTGTTTGTAATTGTCCTTTTAACAGCGATCGCGTATTTCGCCTTGCT
CAGGCGCAATCACGAATGAATAACGGTTTGGTTGATGCGAGTGATTTTGATGACGAGCGTAATGGCTGGC
CTGTTGAACAAGTCTGGAAAGAAATGCATAAACTTTTGCCATTCTCACCGGATTCAGTCGTCACTCATGG
TGATTTCTCACTTGATAACCTTATTTTTGACGAGGGGAAATTAATAGGTTGTATTGATGTTGGACGAGTC
GGAATCGCAGACCGATACCAGGATCTTGCCATCCTATGGAACTGCCTCGGTGAGTTTTCTCCTTCATTAC
AGAAACGGCTTTTTCAAAAATATGGTATTGATAATCCTGATATGAATAAATTGCAGTTTCATTTGATGCT
CGATGAGTTTTTCTAATCAGAATTGGTTAATTGGTTGTAACACTGGCAGAGCATTACGCTGACTTGACGG
GACGGCGCAAGCTCATGACCAAAATCCCTTAACGTGAGTTACGCGTCGTTCCACTGAGCGTCAGACCCCG
TAGAAAAGATCAAAGGATCTTCTTGAGATCCTTTTTTTCTGCGCGTAATCTGCTGCTTGCAAACAAAAAA
ACCACCGCTACCAGCGGTGGTTTGTTTGCCGGATCAAGAGCTACCAACTCTTTTTCCGAAGGTAACTGGC
TTCAGCAGAGCGCAGATACCAAATACTGTTCTTCTAGTGTAGCCGTAGTTAGGCCACCACTTCAAGAACT
CTGTAGCACCGCCTACATACCTCGCTCTGCTAATCCTGTTACCAGTGGCTGCTGCCAGTGGCGATAAGTC
GTGTCTTACCGGGTTGGACTCAAGACGATAGTTACCGGATAAGGCGCAGCGGTCGGGCTGAACGGGGGGT
TCGTGCACACAGCCCAGCTTGGAGCGAACGACCTACACCGAACTGAGATACCTACAGCGTGAGCTATGAG
AAAGCGCCACGCTTCCCGAAGGGAGAAAGGCGGACAGGTATCCGGTAAGCGGCATGGTCGGAACAGGAGA
GCGCACGAGGGAGCTTCCAGGGGGAAACGCCTGGTATCTTTATAGTCCTGTCGGGTTTCGCCACCTCTGA
CTTGAGCGTCGATTTTTGTGATGCTCGTCAGGGGGGCGGAGCCTATGGAAAAACGCCAGCAACGCGGCCT
TTTTACGGTTCCTGGCCTTTTGCTGGCCTTTTGCTCACATGTTCTTTCCTGCGTTATCCCCTGATTCTGT
GGATAACCGTATTACCGCCTTTGAGTGAGCTGATACCGCTCGCCGCAGCCGAACGACCGAGCGCAGCGAG
TCAGTGAGCGAGGAAGCGGAAGAGCGCCCAATACGCAAACCGCCTCTCCCCGCGCGTTGGCCGATTCATT
AATGCAGCTGGCACGACAGGTTTCCCGACTGGAAAGCGGGCAGTGAGCGCAACGCAATTAATACGCGTAC
CGCTAGCCAGGAAGAGTTTGTAGAAACGCAAAAAGGCCATCCGTCAGGATGGCCTTCTGCTTAGTTTGAT
GCCTGGCAGTTTATGGCGGGCGTCCTGCCCGCCACCCTCCGGGCCGTTGCTTCACAACGTTCAAATCCGC
TCCCGGCGGATTTGTCCTACTCAGGAGAGCGTTCACCGACAAACAACAGATAAAACGAAAGGCCCAGTCT
TCCGACTGAGCCTTTCGTTTTATTTGATGCCTGGCAGTTCCCTACTCTCGCGTTAACGCTAGCATGGATG
TTTTCCCAGTCACGACGTTGTAAAACGACGGCCAGTCTTAAGCTCGGGCCCCAAATAATGATTTTATTTT
GACTGATAGTGACCTGTTCGTTGCAACAAATTGATGAGCAATGCTTTTTTATAATGCCAACTTTGTACAA
AAAAGCAGGCTTTTACCCATACGATGTTCCAGATTACGCTGATATCGCCGATCTACGCACGCTCGGCTAC
AGCCAGCAGCAACAGGAGAAGATCAAACCGAAGGTTCGTTCGACAGTGGCGCAGCACCACGAGGCACTGG
TCGGCCACGGGTTTACACACGCGCACATCGTTGCGTTAAGCCAACACCCGGCAGCGTTAGGGACCGTCGC
TGTCAAGTATCAGGACATGATCGCAGCGTTGCCAGAGGCGACACACGAAGCGATCGTTGGCGTCGGCAAA
CAGTGGTCCGGCGCACGCGCTCTGGAGGCCTTGCTCACGGTGGCGGGAGAGTTGAGAGGTCCACCGTTAC
AGTTGGACACAGGCCAACTTCTCAAGATTGCAAAACGTGGCGGCGTGACCGCAGTGGAGGCAGTGCATGC
ATGGCGCAATGCACTGACGGGTGCCCCGCTCAAGGAGACGGGCGCCGCTACAGGGCGCGTCCCATTCGCC
ATTCAGGCTGCGCAACTGTTGGGAAGGGCGATCGGTGCGGGCCTCTTCGCTATTACGCCAGCTGGCGAAA
GGGGGATGTGCTGCAAGGCGATTAAGTTGGGTAACGCCAGGGTTTTCCCAGTCACGACGTTGTAAAACGA
CGGCCAGTGAGCGCGCGTAATACGACTCACTATAGGGCGAATTGGGTACCGGGCCCCCCCTCGAGGTCCT
CCAGCTTTTGTTCCCTTTAGTGAGGGTTAATTGCGCGCTTGGCGTAATCATGGTCATAGCTGTTTCCTGT
GTGAAATTGTTATCCGCTCACAATTCCACACAACATACGAGCCGGAAGCATAAAGTGTAAAGCCTGGGGT
GCCTAATGAGTGAGCTAACTCACATTAATTGCGTTGCGCTCACTGCCCGCTTTCCACCGGTCGTCTCC
Features (pLannotate 1.2.2; 21 found; start..end, strand, type, name):
     58..177     +  CDS            avrBs3 (fragment): AVRB3_XANEU - Experimental evidence at protein level: Swiss-Prot protein existence level 1. Avirulence protein. Acts as a transcription factor in C.annuum plants. In susceptible plants lacking the Bs3 resistance gene induces expression of a number of genes, including genes homologous to a family of auxin-induced genes, alpha-expansin genes, pectate lyase, anthocyanidin glucoside rhamnosyl transferase and at least one transcription factor, UPA20. Their expression leads to plant hypertrophy in mesophyll cells, probably mainly mediated by UPA20 (PubMed:17962565). In resistant plants induces the h
    199..786     +  CDS            fokIR (fragment): T2F1_PLAOK - Also known as rfoKI. Experimental evidence at protein level: Swiss-Prot protein existence level 1. Recognizes the double-stranded sequence 5'-GGATG-3'/3'-CATCC- 5' and cleaves respectively 14 bases after G-1 and 13 bases before C-1. From Planomicrobium okeanokoites (Planococcus okeanokoites) (Flavobacterium okeanokoites).
    824..919     -  protein_bind   attL4: mutant version of attL; recombination site for the Gateway® LR reaction LR Clonase™
    945..963     -  promoter       T7 promoter: promoter for bacteriophage T7 RNA polymerase
   1097..1906    +  CDS            KanR: aminoglycoside phosphotransferase; aph(3')-Ia; confers resistance to kanamycin in bacteria or G418 (Geneticin®) in eukaryotes
   2053..2641    +  rep_origin     ori: high-copy-number ColE1/pMB1/pBR322/pUC origin of replication
   2824..2916    +  CDS            lacI (fragment): lac repressor; lacI; The lac repressor binds to the lac operator to inhibit transcription in E. coli. This inhibition can be relieved by adding lactose or isopropyl-β-D-thiogalactopyranoside (IPTG).
   2971..2998    -  terminator     rrnB T2 terminator: transcription terminator T2 from the E. coli rrnB gene
   3130..3173    +  terminator     rrnB T1 terminator: Escherichia coli rrnB; transcription terminator T1 from the E. coli rrnB gene
   3220..3256    -  CDS            lacZα (fragment): LacZα fragment of β-galactosidase; lacZ fragment
   3272..3371    +  protein_bind   attL1: mutant version of attL; recombination site for the Gateway® LR reaction LR Clonase™
   3374..3400    +  CDS            3xHA (fragment): three tandem HA epitope tags
   3410..3820    +  CDS            avrXa10 (fragment): AVX10_XANOO - Experimental evidence at protein level: Swiss-Prot protein existence level 1. Avirulence protein. Induces the hypersensitive response (HR)in rice plants carrying the resistance gene Xa10. Activity depends on the presence of the core repeat domains; replacement with repeat domains from other proteins (AvrBs3 of X.euvesicatoria (AC P14727) or AvrXa7 of this organism) does not elicit the HR. Probably acts as a transcription factor in its host plant (rice) to induce plant resistance or disease. From Xanthomonas oryzae pv. oryzae.
   3822..3840    -  rep_origin     f1 ori (fragment): f1 bacteriophage origin of replication; arrow indicates direction of (+) strand synthesis
   3845..4000    -  CDS            lacZα (fragment): LacZα fragment of β-galactosidase; lacZ fragment
   4008..4026    +  promoter       T7 promoter: promoter for bacteriophage T7 RNA polymerase
   4035..4058    -  misc_feature   MCS (fragment): pBluescript multiple cloning site
   4074..4092    -  promoter       T3 promoter: promoter for bacteriophage T3 RNA polymerase
   4137..4153    -  protein_bind   lac operator: The lac repressor binds to the lac operator to inhibit transcription in E. coli. This inhibition can be relieved by adding lactose or isopropyl-β-D-thiogalactopyranoside (IPTG). lac repressor encoded by lacI
   4161..4191    -  promoter       lac promoter: promoter for the E. coli lac operon
   4206..4227    -  protein_bind   CAP binding site: CAP binding activates transcription in the presence of cAMP. E. coli catabolite activator protein
