[The description below was written by a language model from this plasmid's Addgene catalogue record and pLannotate feature annotations shown in this document.]
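Description:
pENTR E1 pF7A L1-L4 is a MultiSite Gateway entry clone used in assembling plant mitochondria-targeted TALENs (mitoTALENs). It is a small (about 4.3 kb), high-copy E. coli plasmid carrying a ColE1/pUC-type origin and a kanamycin resistance gene (aph(3')-Ia), with rrnB T1 and T2 terminators upstream of the cassette, as is typical of pENTR-style backbones. The catalogue lists the backbone as PINII. The purpose field mentions attR4/R3 sites, but the annotated sequence and the plasmid name instead show the cassette flanked by attL1 and attL4, the sites that would take part in an LR recombination with other entry clones and a destination vector.

Between the att sites lies a synthetic TALEN open reading frame lacking the central TAL repeat array. Following attL1, the annotation shows a short HA epitope fragment, an N-terminal TAL effector segment (matched to AvrXa10), then a stuffer made of a lac promoter/operator, lacZα fragment and pBluescript-type MCS with T7 and T3 promoters. After the stuffer come a C-terminal TAL effector segment (matched to AvrBs3) and the FokI nuclease domain just before attL4. The stuffer occupies the position where custom repeat modules are inserted, probably permitting blue/white screening. According to the depositor, the plasmid serves as the final insertion vector for building the left TALEN with the Platinum Gate TALEN kit, replacing that kit's NI-type last-repeat vector. No plant promoter or mitochondrial targeting sequence is annotated, and the meaning of "pF7A" is not stated in the record. The associated work used such TALENs to edit mitochondrial genomes and cure cytoplasmic male sterility.
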