Addgene plasmid #158730: pENTR E1 pF7A L1-L4
Purpose: Plant mitoTALEN vector assembly, Entry clone 1 with attR4 R3 (last NI)
Depositing lab: Shin-ichi Arimura. Depositing organization: University of Tokyo, Graduate School of Agricultural and Life Sciences. Publication: Curing cytoplasmic male sterility via TALEN-mediated mitochondrial genome editing. Kazama T, Okuno M, Watari Y, Yanase S, Koizuka C, Tsuruta Y, Sugaya H, Toyoda A, Itoh T, Tsutsumi N, Toriyama K, Koizuka N, Arimura SI. Nat Plants. 2019 Jul;5(7):722-730. doi: 10.1038/s41477-019-0459-z. Epub 2019 Jul 8. PubMed 31285556.
Backbone
  Vector backbone: PINII
  Vector type: TALEN
Growth in bacteria
  Bacterial resistance: Kanamycin, 50 μg/mL
  Growth temperature: 37°C
  Growth strain: DH5alpha
  Copy number: High Copy
Gene/Insert
  Gene/Insert name: TALEN ORF without TAL repeat
  Species: Synthetic
  Cloning method: Ligation Independent Cloning
Terms and licenses: Academic/Nonprofit Terms; Industry Terms: Not Available to Industry
Depositor comments: Multiste Gateway entry vector E1 compatible to be used as the final insertion vectors to make left TALEN, instead of ptCMV-136/63-VR-(NI), in the addgene Platinum Gate TALEN kit (Kit # 1000000043)
How to cite: pENTR E1 pF7A L1-L4 was a gift from Shin-ichi Arimura (Addgene plasmid # 158730 ; http://n2t.net/addgene:158730 ; RRID:Addgene_158730)
